Addgene plasmid #212180: pLSU1/t35s[]:NLuc:NosT
Purpose: This binary vector expresses NanoLuciferase (Nluc) with the truncated 35sCAMV promoter
Depositing lab: Wayne Curtis. Depositing organization: Pennsylvania State University.
Backbone
  Vector backbone: pLSU1
  Vector type: Plant Expression
Growth in bacteria
  Bacterial resistance: Kanamycin, 50 μg/mL
  Growth temperature: 37°C
  Growth strain: DH5alpha
  Copy number: High Copy
Gene/Insert
  Gene/Insert name: NanoLuc luciferase
  Species: Synthetic
  Insert size (bp): 516
  Mutation: codon optimized for tomato
  Promoter: truncated 35sCaMV
  Cloning method: Restriction Enzyme; 5′ cloning site Unknown (unknown if destroyed)
Terms and licenses: Academic/Nonprofit Terms; Industry Terms: Not Available to Industry
How to cite: pLSU1/t35s[]:NLuc:NosT was a gift from Wayne Curtis (Addgene plasmid # 212180 ; http://n2t.net/addgene:212180 ; RRID:Addgene_212180)
