[The description below was written by a language model from this plasmid's Addgene catalogue record and pLannotate feature annotations shown in this document.]
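Description:
pLSU1/t35s[]:NLuc:NosT is a compact plant binary vector of about 5.6 kb, built on the pLSU1 backbone, for delivering a NanoLuc luciferase reporter cassette into plant cells by the Agrobacterium T-DNA route. It carries two replication systems. A high-copy ColE1/pUC-type origin supports propagation in E. coli. The pVS1 oriV, together with the pVS1 RepA replication protein and StaA stability protein, provides stable maintenance in Agrobacterium. Bacterial selection is by kanamycin, through an aph(3')-Ia aminoglycoside phosphotransferase gene.

The payload is a single expression unit positioned just inside an octopine-type left border repeat. A truncated CaMV 35S promoter, annotated as a fragment of roughly 300 bp, drives a synthetic 516 bp NanoLuc coding sequence that has been codon-optimized for tomato. The nopaline synthase terminator and polyadenylation signal follow it. The annotation software matches the coding sequence to the catalytic subunit of the Oplophorus gracilirostris luciferase, which is the deep-sea shrimp enzyme NanoLuc was engineered from. The enzyme gives a small, bright, ATP-independent luminescent readout.

The feature table does not annotate a right border repeat or a plant selectable marker. The only resistance gene detected lies next to the bacterial origin, so the record does not show how transformed plant tissue would be selected, if at all. The empty brackets in the name may mark a position next to the truncated promoter for inserting regulatory elements, but the record does not explain the notation. As recorded, the plasmid's purpose is NanoLuc expression in plants from the truncated 35S promoter.
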