Features (pLannotate 1.2.2; 9 found; start..end, strand, type, name):
      1..195     +  rep_origin     pVS1 oriV: origin of replication for the Pseudomonas plasmid pVS1 (Heeb et al., 2000)
    362..385     +  misc_feature   LB T-DNA repeat: left border repeat from octopine Ach5 T-DNA
    397..712     +  promoter       CaMV 35S promoter (fragment): strong constitutive promoter from cauliflower mosaic virus
    722..1234    +  CDS            LUCI_OPLGR (fragment): Experimental evidence at protein level: Swiss-Prot protein existence level 1. Catalytic subunit of oplophorus-luciferin 2-monooxygenase. Oxidoreductase that converts coelenterazine (the oplophorus luciferin) to coelenteramide under emission of blue light with a maximum at 454 nm. Is also active with bisdeoxycoelenterazine. From Oplophorus gracilirostris (Luminous shrimp).
   1250..1502    +  terminator     NOS terminator: nopaline synthase terminator and poly(A) signal
   1689..2504    +  CDS            KanR: aminoglycoside phosphotransferase; aph(3')-Ia; confers resistance to kanamycin in bacteria or G418 (Geneticin®) in eukaryotes
   2590..3178    +  rep_origin     ori: high-copy-number ColE1/pMB1/pBR322/pUC origin of replication
   3420..4049    +  CDS            pVS1 StaA: stability protein from the Pseudomonas plasmid pVS1 (Heeb et al., 2000)
   4478..5551    +  CDS            pVS1 RepA: replication protein from the Pseudomonas plasmid pVS1 (Heeb et al., 2000)
>Addgene plasmid #212180 | pLSU1/t35s[]:NLuc:NosT | addgene full sequence | sequence record 422749 | Addgene NGS Result
TGTGGATAGCACGTACATTGGGAACCCAAAGCCGTACATTGGGAACCGGAACCCGTACATTGGGAACCCA
AAGCCGTACATTGGGAACCGGTCACACATGTAAGTGACTGATATAAAAGAGAAAAAAGGCGATTTTTCCG
CCTAAAACTCTTTAAAACTTATTAAAACTCTTAAAACCCGCCTGGCCTGTGCATAACTGTCTGGCCAGCG
CACAGCCGAAGAGCTGCAAAAAGCGCCTACCCTTCGGTCGCTGCGCTCCCTACGCCCCGCCGCTTCGCGT
CGGCCTATCGCGGCCGCTGGCCGCTCAAAAATGGCTGGCCTACGGCCAGGCAATCTGCTAGCGCGCGGAC
AAGCTAGGATTGGCAGGATATATTCAGTTGTAAATGATATCGCATGCGGAAACCTCCTCGGATTCCATTG
CCCAGCTATCTGTCACTTTATTGAGAAGATAGTGGAAAAGGAAGGTGGCTCCTACAAATGCCATCATTGC
GATAAAGGAAAGGCCATCGTTGAAGATGCCTCTGCCGACAGTGGTCCCAAAGATGGACCCCCACCCACGA
GGAGCATCGTGGAAAAAGAAGACGTTCCAACCACGTCTTCAAAGCAAGTGGATTGATGTGATATCTCCAC
TGACGTAAGGGATGACGCACAATCCCACTATCCTTCGCAAGACCCTTCCTCTATATAAGGAAGTTCATTT
CATTTGGAGAGGCCTACGCGTATGGTGTTTACTCTTGAAGATTTCGTGGGAGACTGGCGTCAAACAGCAG
GCTATAACTTAGACCAGGTCCTAGAACAGGGAGGCGTTTCCAGTCTGTTTCAGAATCTTGGAGTTAGTGT
TACACCTATCCAAAGAATAGTTCTCAGCGGTGAAAATGGCCTCAAAATAGACATCCATGTGATCATCCCA
TACGAGGGCTTGTCCGGCGATCAAATGGGCCAGATAGAGAAAATATTCAAAGTAGTGTACCCAGTAGATG
ACCACCACTTTAAGGTAATACTTCACTACGGGACCTTAGTTATAGACGGGGTAACCCCTAATATGATCGA
CTACTTCGGCCGTCCCTACGAGGGCATTGCTGTCTTCGATGGGAAGAAGATAACAGTTACCGGCACTTTG
TGGAACGGTAACAAAATCATCGACGAGCGACTGATCAACCCAGATGGTAGCCTTCTGTTCAGGGTTACCA
TTAACGGGGTTACAGGGTGGCGTCTGTGCGAGCGTATATTAGCTTAAGTATACCTGCAGGATCGTTCAAA
CATTTGGCAATAAAGTTTCTTAAGATTGAATCCTGTTGCCGGTCTTGCGATGATTATCATATAATTTCTG
TTGAATTACGTTAAGCATGTAATAATTAACATGTAATGCATGACGTTATTTATGAGATGGGTTTTTATGA
TTAGAGTCCCGCAATTATACATTTAATACGCGATAGAAAACAAAATATAGCGCGCAAACTAGGATAAATT
ATCGCGCGCGGTGTCATCTATGTTACTAGATCGGGGAGCTCTGGCAGGATATATGCGGTTGTAATTCATT
TTTATTGTCTAAATTTCTGTATTTGTTTGTTTGCAATTAGATCCACGTTGTGTCTCAAAATCTCTGATGT
TACATTGCACAAGATAAAAATATATCATCATGAACAATAAAACTGTCTGCTTACATAAACAGTAATACAA
GGGGTGTTATGAGCCATATTCAACGGGAAACGTCTTGTTCGAGGCCGCGATTAAATTCCAACATGGATGC
TGATTTATATGGGTATAAATGGGCTCGCGATAATGTCGGGCAATCAGGTGCGACAATCTACCGATTGTAT
GGGAAGCCCGATGCGCCAGAGTTGTTTCTGAAACATGGCAAAGGTAGCGTTGCCAATGATGTTACAGATG
AGATGGTCAGACTAAACTGGCTGACGGAATTTATGCCTCTTCCGACCATCAAGCATTTTATCCGTACTCC
TGATGATGCATGGTTACTCACCACTGCGATCCCAGGGAAAACAGCATTCCAGGTATTAGAAGAATATCCT
GATTCAGGTGAAAATATTGTTGATGCGCTGGCAGTGTTCCTGCGCCGGTTGCATTCGATTCCTGTTTGTA
ATTGTCCTTTTAACAGCGATCGCGTATTTCGTCTCGCTCAGGCGCAATCACGAATGAATAACGGTTTGGT
TGATGCGAGTGATTTTGATGACGAGCGTAATGGCTGGCCTGTTGAACAAGTCTGGAAAGAAATGCATAAA
CTTTTGCCATTCTCACCGGATTCAGTCGTCACTCATGGTGATTTCTCACTTGATAACCTTATTTTTGACG
AGGGGAAATTAATAGGTTGTATTGATGTTGGACGAGTCGGAATCGCAGACCGATACCAGGATCTTGCCAT
CCTATGGAACTGCCTCGGTGAGTTTTCTCCTTCATTACAGAAACGGCTTTTTCAAAAATATGGTATTGAT
AATCCTGATATGAATAAATTGCAGTTTCATTTGATGCTCGATGAGTTTTTCTAATCAGAATTGGTTAATT
GGTTGTAACACTGGCAGAGCATTACGCTGACTTGACGGGACGGCGGCTTTGTTGAATCAATTGATCTTCT
TGAAATCCTTTTTTTCTGCGCGTAATCTGCTGCTTGCAAACAAAAAAACCACCGCTACCAGCGGTGGTTT
GTTTGCCGGATCAAGAGCTACCAACTCTTTTTCCGAAGGTAACTGGCTTCAGCAGAGCGCAGATACCAAA
TACTGTTCTTCTAGTGTAGCCGTAGTTAGGCCACCACTTCAAGAACTCTGTAGCACCGCCTACATACCTC
GCTCTGCTAATCCTGTTACCAGTGGCTGCTGCCAGTGGCGATAAGTCGTGTCTTACCGGGTTGGACTCAA
GACGATAGTTACCGGATAAGGCGCAGCGGTCGGGCTGAACGGGGGGTTCGTGCACACAGCCCAGCTTGGA
GCGAACGACCTACACCGAACTGAGATACCTACAGCGTGAGCTATGAGAAAGCGCCACGCTTCCCGAAGGG
AGAAAGGCGGACAGGTATCCGGTAAGCGGCAGGGTCGGAACAGGAGAGCGCACGAGGGAGCTTCCAGGGG
GAAACGCCTGGTATCTTTATAGTCCTGTCGGGTTTCGCCACCTCTGACTTGAGCGTCGATTTTTGTGATG
CTCGTCAGGGGGGCGGAGCCTATGGAAAAACGCCAGCAACGCGGCCTTTTTACGGTTCCTGGCCTTTTGC
TGGCCTTTTGCTCACATGTTCTTTCCTGCGTTATCCCCTGATTCTGTGGATAACCGTATTACCGCCTTTG
AGTGATCTCTGAAGAAACCGAGCGCCGCCGTCTAAAAAGGTGATGTGTATTTGAGTAAAACAGCTTGCGT
CATGCGGTCGCTGCGTATATGATGCGATGAGTAAATAAACAAATACGCAAGGGGAACGCATGAAGGTTAT
CGCTGTACTTAACCAGAAAGGCGGGTCAGGCAAGACGACCATCGCAACCCATCTAGCCCGCGCCCTGCAA
CTCGCCGGGGCCGATGTTCTGTTAGTCGATTCCGATCCCCAGGGCAGTGCCCGCGATTGGGCGGCCGTGC
GGGAAGATCAACCGCTAACCGTTGTCGGCATCGACCGCCCGACGATTGACCGCGACGTGAAGGCCATCGG
CCGGCGCGACTTCGTAGTGATCGACGGAGCGCCCCAGGCGGCGGACTTGGCTGTGTCCGCGATCAAGGCA
GCCGACTTCGTGCTGATTCCGGTGCAGCCAAGCCCTTACGACATATGGGCCACCGCCGACCTGGTGGAGC
TGGTTAAGCAGCGCATTGAGGTCACGGATGGAAGGCTACAAGCGGCCTTTGTCGTGTCGCGGGCGATCAA
AGGCACGCGCATCGGCGGTGAGGTTGCCGAGGCGCTGGCCGGGTACGAGCTGCCCATTCTTGAGTCCCGT
ATCACGCAGCGCGTGAGCTACCCAGGCACTGCCGCCGCCGGCACAACCGTTCTTGAATCAGAACCCGAGG
GCGACGCTGCCCGCGAGGTCCAGGCGCTGGCCGCTGAAATTAAATCAAAACTCATTTGAGTTAATGAGGT
AAAGAGAAAATGAGCAAAAGCACAAACACGCTAAGTGCCGGCCGTCCGAGCGCACGCAGCAGCAAGGCTG
CAACGTTGGCCAGCCTGGCAGACACGCCAGCCATGAAGCGGGTCAACTTTCAGTTGCCGGCGGAGGATCA
CACCAAGCTGAAGATGTACGCGGTACGCCAAGGCAAGACCATTACCGAGCTGCTATCTGAATACATCGCG
CAGCTACCAGAGTAAATGAGCAAATGAATAAATGAGTAGATGAATTTTAGCGGCTAAAGGAGGCGGCATG
GAAAATCAAGAACAACCAGGCACCGACGCCGTGGAATGCCCCATGTGTGGAGGAACGGGCGGTTGGCCAG
GCGTAAGCGGCTGGGTTGTCTGCCGGCCCTGCAATGGCACTGGAACCCCCAAGCCCGAGGAATCGGCGTG
AGCGGTCGCAAACCATCCGGCCCGGTACAAATCGGCGCGGCGCTGGGTGATGACCTGGTGGAGAAGTTGA
AGGCCGCGCAGGCCGCCCAGCGGCAACGCATCGAGGCAGAAGCACGCCCCGGTGAATCGTGGCAAGCGGC
CGCTGATCGAATCCGCAAAGAATCCCGGCAACCGCCGGCAGCCGGTGCGCCGTCGATTAGGAAGCCGCCC
AAGGGCGACGAGCAACCAGATTTTTTCGTTCCGATGCTCTATGACGTGGGCACCCGCGATAGTCGCAGCA
TCATGGACGTGGCCGTTTTCCGTCTGTCGAAGCGTGACCGACGAGCTGGCGAGGTGATCCGCTACGAGCT
TCCAGACGGGCACGTAGAGGTTTCCGCAGGGCCGGCCGGCATGGCCAGTGTGTGGGATTACGACCTGGTA
CTGATGGCGGTTTCCCATCTAACCGAATCCATGAACCGATACCGGGAAGGGAAGGGAGACAAGCCCGGCC
GCGTGTTCCGTCCACACGTTGCGGACGTACTCAAGTTCTGCCGGCGAGCCGATGGCGGAAAGCAGAAAGA
CGACCTGGTAGAAACCTGCATTCGGTTAAACACCACGCACGTTGCCATGCAGCGTACGAAGAAGGCCAAG
AACGGCCGCCTGGTGACGGTATCCGAGGGTGAAGCCTTGATTAGCCGCTACAAGATCGTAAAGAGCGAAA
CCGGGCGGCCGGAGTACATCGAGATCGAGCTAGTTGATTGGATGTACCGCGAGATCACAGAAGGCAAGAA
CCCGGACGTGCTGACGGTTCACCCCGATTACTTTTTGATCGATCCCGGCATCGGCCGTTTTCTCTACCGC
CTGGCACGCCGCGCCGCAGGCAAGGCAGAAGCCAGATGGTTGTTCAAGACGATCTACGAACGCAGTGGCA
GCGCCGGAGAGTTCAAGAAGTTCTGTTTCACCGTGCGCAAGCTGATCGGGTCAAATGACCTGCCGGAGTA
CGATTTGAAGGAGGAGGCGGGGCAGGCTGGCCCGATCCTAGTCATGCGCTACCGCAACCTGATCGAGGGC
GAAGCATCCGCCGGTTCCTAATGTACGGAGCAGATGCTAGGGCAAATTGCCCTAGCAGGGGAAAAAGGTC
GAAAAGATCTCTTTCC
